>Addgene plasmid #242864 | pFS564 | addgene full sequence | sequence record 485651 | Addgene NGS Result
TTGAGATCCTTTTTTTCTGCGCGTAATCTGCTGCTTGCAAACAAAAAAACCACCGCTACCAGCGGTGGTT
TGTTTGCCGGATCAAGAGCTACCAACTCTTTTTCCGAAGGTAACTGGCTTCAGCAGAGCGCAGATACCAA
ATACTGTTCTTCTAGTGTAGCCGTAGTTAGGCCACCACTTCAAGAACTCTGTAGCACCGCCTACATACCT
CGCTCTGCTAATCCTGTTACCAGTGGCTGCTGCCAGTGGCGATAAGTCGTGTCTTACCGGGTTGGACTCA
AGACGATAGTTACCGGATAAGGCGCAGCGGTCGGGCTGAACGGGGGGTTCGTGCACACAGCCCAGCTTGG
AGCGAACGACCTACACCGAACTGAGATACCTACAGCGTGAGCTATGAGAAAGCGCCACGCTTCCCGAAGG
GAGAAAGGCGGACAGGTATCCGGTAAGCGGCAGGGTCGGAACAGGAGAGCGCACGAGGGAGCTTCCAGGG
GGAAACGCCTGGTATCTTTATAGTCCTGTCGGGTTTCGCCACCTCTGACTTGAGCGTCGATTTTTGTGAT
GCTCGTCAGGGGGGCGGAGCCTATGGAAAAACGCCAGCAACGCGGCCTTTTTACGGTTCCTGGCCTTTTG
CTGGCCTTTTGCTCACATGTTCTTTCCTGCGTTATCCCCTGATTCTGTGGATAACCGTATTACCGCCTTT
GAGTGAGCTGATACCGCTCGCCGCAGCCGAACGACCGAGCGCAGCGAGTCAGTGAGCGAGGAAGCGGAAG
AGCGCCCAATACGCAAACCGCCTCTCCCCGCGCGTTGGCCGATTCATTAATGCAGCTGGCACGACAGGTT
TCCCGACTGGAAAGCGGGCAGTGAGCGCAACGCAATTAATGTGAGTTAGCTCACTCATTAGGCACCCCAG
GCTTTACACTTTATGCTTCCGGCTCGTATGTTGTGTGGAATTGTGAGCGGATAACAATTTCACACAGGAA
ACAGCTATGACCATGATTACGCCAAGCTTGGTACCGAGCTCGGATCCACTAGTAACGGCCGCCAGTGTGC
TGGAATTCGCCCTTGAATTCGAGCTCGTTTAAACTGTAAGATCTTTTGTATAGTTCATCCATGCCATGTG
TAATCCCAGCAGCTGTTACAAACTCAAGAAGGACCATGTGGTCTCTCTTTTCGTTGGGATCTTTCGAAAG
CTTAGATTGATAGGACAGGTAATGGTTGTCTGGTAAAAGGACAGGGCCATCGCCAATTGGAGTATTTTGT
TGATAATGGTCTGCTAGTTGAACGCTTCCATCTTCAATGTTGTGTCTAATTTTGAAGTTAACTTTGATTC
CATTCTTTTGTTTGTCTGCCATGATGTATACATTGTGTGAGTTATAGTTGTATTCCAATTTGTGTCCAAG
AATGTTTCCATCTTCTTTAAAATCAATACCTTTTAACTCGATTCTATTAACAAGGGTATCACCTTCAAAC
TTGACTTCAGCACGTGTCTTGTAGTTCCCGTCATCTTTGAAAAATATAGTTCTTTCCTGTACATAACCTT
CGGGCATGGCACTCTTGAAAAAGTCATGCCGTTTCATATGATCTGGGTATCTAGCAAAGCACATTAGACC
ATAACCCAAAGTAGTGACAAGTGTTGGCCATGGAACAGGTAGTTTTCCAGTAGTGCAAATAAATTTAAGG
GTAAGTTTTCCGTATGTTGCATCACCTTCACCCTCTCCACTGACAGAAAATTTGTGCCCATTAACATCAC
CATCTAATTCAACAAGAATTGGGACAACTCCAGTGAAAAGTTCTTCTCCTTTACTCATGCTAGCGGGCCC
GAGCGGCCCCGATGTTTACTGTAGAATACTAATTGATTCTTACTGAAACAAGTCTCTATCACTGATAGGG
ACACTCTATATATACCTGGAGGAAGCGCCGATCCTCTCAATCTTCCATGACATGCCCCTGAGCCCACAGA
AGCCGGTGGAACAAATTGGTCGCTTCTTTAAGAATCGTTAACCGGAACGTTAGGGTACGTTGAAGGAGCG
ACCAAGCGAGCGACGCGAGCCACCGTAGCCAATGTGCGAGTCCAGCGAGCTTAGAAGGGGCAAGAGATGG
GGCCCGGGGGGTCGAGGAGCTTGGCCCATTGCATACGTTGTATCCATATCATAATATGTACATTTATATT
GGCTCATGTCCAACATTACCGCCATGTTGACATTGATTATTGACTAGTTATTAATAGTAATCAATTACGG
GGTCATTAGTTCATAGCCCATATATGGAGTTCCGCGTTACATAACTTACGGTAAATGGCCCGCCTGGCTG
ACCGCCCAACGACCCCCGCCCATTGACGTCAATAATGACGTATGTTCCCATAGTAACGCCAATAGGGACT
TTCCATTGACGTCAATGGGTGGAGTATTTACGGTAAACTGCCCACTTGGCAGTACATCAAGTGTATCATA
TGCCAAGTACGCCCCCTATTGACGTCAATGACGGTAAATGGCCCGCCTGGCATTATGCCCAGTACATGAC
CTTATGGGACTTTCCTACTTGGCAGTACATCTACGTATTAGTCATCGCTATTACCATGGTGATGCGGTTT
TGGCAGTACATCAATGGGCGTGGATAGCGGTTTGACTCACGGGGATTTCCAAGTCTCCACCCCATTGACG
TCAATGGGAGTTTGTTTTGGCACCAAAATCAACGGGACTTTCCAAAATGTCGTAACAACTCCGCCCCATT
GACGCAAATGGGCGGTAGGCGTGTACGGTGGGAGGTCTATATAAGCAGAGCTCGTTTAGTGAACCGTCAG
ATCGCCTGGAGACGCCATCCACGCTGTTTTGACCTCCATAGAAGACACCGGGACCGATCCAGCCTCCGCG
GCCCCGAATTCATATGTCTAGATTAGATAAAAGTAAAGTGATTAACAGCGCATTAGAGCTGCTTAATGAG
GTCGGAATCGAAGGTTTAACAACCCGTAAACTCGCCCAGAAGCTAGGTGTAGAGCAGCCTACATTGTATT
GGCATGTAAAAAATAAGCGGGCTTTGCTCGACGCCTTAGCCATTGAGATGTTAGATAGGCACCATACTCA
CTTTTGCCCTTTAGAAGGGGAAAGCTGGCAAGATTTTTTACGTAATAACGCTAAAAGTTTTAGATGTGCT
TTACTAAGTCATCGCGATGGAGCAAAAGTACATTTAGGTACACGGCCTACAGAAAAACAGTATGAAACTC
TCGAAAATCAATTAGCCTTTTTATGCCAACAAGGTTTTTCACTAGAGAATGCATTATATGCACTCAGCGC
TGTGGGGCATTTTACTTTAGGTTGCGTATTGGAAGATCAAGAGCATCAAGTCGCTAAAGAAGAAAGGGAA
ACACCTACTACTGATAGTATGCCGCCATTATTACGACAAGCTATCGAATTATTTGATCACCAAGGTGCAG
AGCCAGCCTTCTTATTCGGCCTTGAATTGATCATATGCGGATTAGAAAAACAACTTAAATGTGAAAGTGG
ATCTTAACCAATTCGCCCTATAGTGAGTCGTATTACGCGCGCTCACTGGCCGTCGTTTTACAACGTCGTG
ACTGGGAAAACCCTGGCGTTACCCAACTTAATCGCCTTGCAGCACATCCCCCTTTCGCCAGCTGGCGTAA
TAGCGAAGAGGCCCGCACCGATCGCCCTTCCCAACAGTTGCGCAGCCTGAATGGCGAATGGGATGGCGGC
GTTAGTATCGAATCGACAGCAGTATAGCGACCAGCATATCGATGAATTCGAGCTCGTTTAAACTGTAAGA
TCTTTTGTATAGTTCATCCAGCCTGAATGGCGAATGGGATGGCGGCGTTAGTATCGAATCGACAGCAGTA
TAGCGACCAGCATTCACATACGATTGACGCATGATATTACTTTCTGCGCACTTAACTTCGCATCTGGGCA
GATGATGTCGAGGCGAAAAAAAATATAAATCACGCTAACATTTGATTAAAATAGAACAACTACAATATAA
AAAAACTATACAAATGACAAGTTCTTGAAAACAAGAATCTTTTTATTGTCAGTACTGATTAGGGGCAGGG
CATGCTCATGTAGAGCGCCTGCTCGCCGTCCGAGGCGGTGCCGTCGTACAGGGCGGTGTCCAGGCCGCAG
AGGGTGAACCCCATCCGCCGGTACGCGTGGATCGCCGGTGCGTTGACGTTGGTGACCTCCAGCCAGAGGT
GCCCGGCGCCCCGCTCGCGGGCGAACTCCGTCGCGAGCCCCATCAACGCGCGCCCGACCCCGTGCCCCCG
GTGCTCCGGGGCGACCTCGATGTCCTCGACGGTCAGCCGGCGGTTCCAGCCGGAGTACGAGACGACCACG
AAGCCCGCCAGGTCGCCGTCGTCCCCGTACGCGACGAACGTCCGGGAGTCCGGGTCGCCGTCCTCCCCGT
CGTCCGATTCGTCGTCCGATTCGTCGTCGGGGAACACCTTGGTCAGGGGCGGGTCCACCGGCACCTCCCG
CAGGGTGAAGCCGTCCCCGGTGGCGGTGACGCGGAAGACGGTGTCGGTGGTGAAGGACCCATCCAGTGCC
TCGATGGCCTCGGCGTCCCCCGGGACACTGGTGCGGTACCGGTAAGCCGTGTCGTCAAGAGTGGTACCCA
TGGTTGTTTATGTTCGGATGTGATGTGAGAACTGTATCCTAGCAAGATTTTAAAAGGAAGTATATGAAAG
AAGAACCTCAGTGGCAAATCCTAACCTTTTATATTTCTCTACAGGGGCGCGGCGTGGGGACAATTCAACG
CGTCTGTGAGGGGAGCGTTTCCCTGCTCGCAGGTCTGCAGCGAGGAGCCGTAATTTTTGCTTCGCGCCGT
GCGGCCATCAAAATGTATGGATGCAAATGATTATACATGGGGATGTGTGGGCTAAATATACGGGCGACAG
TCACATCATGCCCCTGAGCTGCGCACGTCAAGACTGTCAAGGAGGGTATTCTGGGCCTCCATGTCGCTGG
CCGGGTGACCCGGCGGGGACGAGGCAAGCTAAACAGATCTGGCGCGCCTTAATTAACCCGGGGATCCGAA
GGGCGAATTCTGCAGATATCCATCACACTGGCGGCCGCTCGAGCATGCATCTAGAGGGCCCAATTCGCCC
TATAGTGAGTCGTATTACAATTCACTGGCCGTCGTTTTACAACGTCGTGACTGGGAAAACCCTGGCGTTA
CCCAACTTAATCGCCTTGCAGCACATCCCCCTTTCGCCAGCTGGCGTAATAGCGAAGAGGCCCGCACCGA
TCGCCCTTCCCAACAGTTGCGCAGCCTGAATGGCGAATGG
[124 nt withheld, positions 5291-5414]
C
[91 nt withheld, positions 5416-5506]
A
[49 nt withheld, positions 5508-5556]
CCTTTGACGTTGGAGTCCACGTTCTTT
[37 nt withheld, positions 5584-5620]
ACCCTATCTCGGTCTATTCTTTTGATTTATAAGGGATTTTGCCGATTTCGGCCTATTGGTTAAAAAATGA
GCTGATTTAACAAAAATTTAACGCGAATTTTAACAAAATTCAGGGCGCAAGGGCTGCTAAAGGAAGCGGA
ACACGTAGAAAGCCAGTCCGCAGAAACGGTGCTGACCCCGGATGAATGTCAGCTACTGGGCTATCTGGAC
AAGGGAAAACGCAAGCGCAAAGAGAAAGCAGGTAGCTTGCAGTGGGCTTACATGGCGATAGCTAGACTGG
GCGGTTTTATGGACAGCAAGCGAACCGGAATTGCCAGCTGGGGCGCCCTCTGGTAAGGTTGGGAAGCCCT
GCAAAGTAAACTGGATGGCTTTCTTGCCGCCAAGGATCTGATGGCGCAGGGGATCAAGATCTGATCAAGA
GACAGGATGAGGATCGTTTCGCATGATTGAACAAGATGGATTGCACGCAGGTTCTCCGGCCGCTTGGGTG
GAGAGGCTATTCGGCTATGACTGGGCACAACAGACAATCGGCTGCTCTGATGCCGCCGTGTTCCGGCTGT
CAGCGCAGGGGCGCCCGGTTCTTTTTGTCAAGACCGACCTGTCCGGTGCCCTGAATGAACTGCAGGACGA
GGCAGCGCGGCTATCGTGGCTGGCCACGACGGGCGTTCCTTGCGCAGCTGTGCTCGACGTTGTCACTGAA
GCGGGAAGGGACTGGCTGCTATTGGGCGAAGTGCCGGGGCAGGATCTCCTGTCATCCCACCTTGCTCCTG
CCGAGAAAGTATCCATCATGGCTGATGCAATGCGGCGGCTGCATACGCTTGATCCGGCTACCTGCCCATT
CGACCACCAAGCGAAACATCGCATCGAGCGAGCACGTACTCGGATGGAAGCCGGTCTTGTCGATCAGGAT
GATCTGGACGAAGAGCATCAGGGGCTCGCGCCAGCCGAACTGTTCGCCAGGCTCAAGGCGCGCATGCCCG
ACGGCGAGGATCTCGTCGTGACCCATGGCGATGCCTGCTTGCCGAATATCATGGTGGAAAATGGCCGCTT
TTCTGGATTCATCGACTGTGGCCGGCTGGGTGTGGCGGACCGCTATCAGGACATAGCGTTGGCTACCCGT
GATATTGCTGAAGAGCTTGGCGGCGAATGGGCTGACCGCTTCCTCGTGCTTTACGGTATCGCCGCTCCCG
ATTCGCAGCGCATCGCCTTCTATCGCCTTCTTGACGAGTTCTTCTGAATTGAAAAAGGAAGAGTATGAGT
ATTCAACATTTCCGTGTCGCCCTTATTCCCTTTTTTGCGGCATTTTGCCTTCCTGTTTTTGCTCACCCAG
AAACGCTGGTGAAAGTAAAAGATGCTGAAGATCAGTTGGGTGCACGAGTGGGTTACATCGAACTGGATCT
CAACAGCGGTAAGATCCTTGAGAGTTTTCGCCCCGAAGAACGTTTTCCAATGATGAGCACTTTTAAAGTT
CTGCTATGTGGCGCGGTATTATCCCGTATTGACGCCGGGCAAGAGCAACTCGGTCGCCGCATACACTATT
CTCAGAATGACTTGGTTGAGTACTCACCAGTCACAGAAAAGCATCTTACGGATGGCATGACAGTAAGAGA
ATTATGCAGTGCTGCCATAACCATGAGTGATAACACTGCGGCCAACTTACTTCTGACAACGATCGGAGGA
CCGAAGGAGCTAACCGCTTTTTTGCACAACATGGGGGATCATGTAACTCGCCTTGATCGTTGGGAACCGG
AGCTGAATGAAGCCATACCAAACGACGAGCGTGACACCACGATGCCTGTAGCAATGGCAACAACGTTGCG
CAAACTATTAACTGGCGAACTACTTACTCTAGCTTCCCGGCAACAATTAATAGACTGGATGGAGGCGGAT
AAAGTTGCAGGACCACTTCTGCGCTCGGCCCTTCCGGCTGGCTGGTTTATTGCTGATAAATCTGGAGCCG
GTGAGCGTGGGTCTCGCGGTATCATTGCAGCACTGGGGCCAGATGGTAAGCCCTCCCGTATCGTAGTTAT
CTACACGACGGGGAGTCAGGCAACTATGGATGAACGAAATAGACAGATCGCTGAGATAGGTGCCTCACTG
ATTAAGCATTGGTAACTGTCAGACCAAGTTTACTCATATATACTTTAGATTGATTTAAAACTTCATTTTT
AATTTAAAAGGATCTAGGTGAAGATCCTTTTTGATAATCTCATGACCAAAATCCCTTAACGTGAGTTTTC
GTTCCACTGAGCGTCAGACCCCGTAGAAAAGATCAAAGGATCTTC
Features (pLannotate 1.2.2; 23 found; start..end, strand, type, name):
      1..589     +  rep_origin     ori: high-copy-number ColE1/pMB1/pBR322/pUC origin of replication
    772..864     +  CDS            lacI (fragment): lac repressor; lacI; The lac repressor binds to the lac operator to inhibit transcription in E. coli. This inhibition can be relieved by adding lactose or isopropyl-β-D-thiogalactopyranoside (IPTG).
    877..898     +  protein_bind   CAP binding site: CAP binding activates transcription in the presence of cAMP. E. coli catabolite activator protein
    913..943     +  promoter       lac promoter: promoter for the E. coli lac operon
    951..967     +  protein_bind   lac operator: The lac repressor binds to the lac operator to inhibit transcription in E. coli. This inhibition can be relieved by adding lactose or isopropyl-β-D-thiogalactopyranoside (IPTG). lac repressor encoded by lacI
   1095..1808    -  CDS            10B: 10B is a fluorescent protein published in 1996, derived from Aequorea victoria.
   1870..1891    -  promoter       H1-2O2 promoter (fragment): doxycycline-inducible variant of the human H1 RNA promoter (Henriksen et al., 2007)
   2199..2578    +  enhancer       CMV enhancer: human cytomegalovirus immediate early enhancer
   2579..2782    +  promoter       CMV promoter: human cytomegalovirus (CMV) immediate early promoter
   2884..3504    +  CDS            tetR: TETR2_ECOLX - Experimental evidence at protein level: Swiss-Prot protein existence level 1. TetR is the repressor of the tetracycline resistance element; its N-terminal region forms a helix-turn-helix structure and binds DNA. Binding of tetracycline to TetR reduces the repressor affinity for the tetracycline resistance gene (tetA) promoter operator sites. From Escherichia coli.
   3517..3535    -  promoter       T7 promoter: promoter for bacteriophage T7 RNA polymerase
   3543..3698    +  CDS            lacZα (fragment): LacZα fragment of β-galactosidase; lacZ fragment
   3730..3747    -  terminator     TEF terminator (fragment): Ashbya gossypii TEF terminator
   3846..4043    -  terminator     TEF terminator: Ashbya gossypii TEF terminator
   4051..4615    -  CDS            NrsR (fragment): nourseothricin acetyltransferase; Streptomyces noursei nat1; confers resistance to nourseothricin
   4622..4965    -  promoter       TEF promoter: Ashbya gossypii TEF promoter
   5109..5127    -  promoter       T7 promoter: promoter for bacteriophage T7 RNA polymerase
   5130..5287    +  CDS            lacZα (fragment): LacZα fragment of β-galactosidase; lacZ fragment
   5291..5719    +  rep_origin     f1 ori (sequence partly withheld): f1 bacteriophage origin of replication; arrow indicates direction of (+) strand synthesis
   5732..6031    +  CDS            tnpA (fragment): TN5P_ECOLX - Also known as tnp. Experimental evidence at protein level: Swiss-Prot protein existence level 1. Mediates transposition of transposon Tn5 by a 'cut and paste' mechanism. First, the monomeric transposase binds the 19 bp inverted DNA repeats flanking the transposon. Then, dimerization of the DNA- bound transposase creates a synaptic DNA complex. After nicking of the first DNA strand, excision of the transposon proceeds through a series of intermediates. The transposase then mediates the insertion of the transposon at a new site by strand transfer. The activity of the wild- type tran
   6063..6854    +  CDS            neo: KKA2_KLEPN - Also known as kan, nptII. Experimental evidence at protein level: Swiss-Prot protein existence level 1. Resistance to kanamycin, neomycin, paromomycin, ribostamycin, butirosin and gentamicin B. From Klebsiella pneumoniae.
   6858..6874    +  promoter       AmpR promoter (fragment): bla
   6875..7735    +  CDS            AmpR: β-lactamase; bla; confers resistance to ampicillin, carbenicillin, and related antibiotics
