[The description below was written by a language model from this plasmid's Addgene catalogue record and pLannotate feature annotations shown in this document.]
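Description:
pFS564 is a fission yeast promoter-replacement template built on the pCR2.1-nat backbone. It is intended as a source of a cassette that swaps the native promoter of a Schizosaccharomyces pombe gene for the tetracycline-regulated PenotetSW3 promoter at the gene's endogenous locus. In E. coli it is maintained at high copy through a ColE1/pUC-type origin and selected with ampicillin via the β-lactamase gene. The sequenced record (about 7.9 kb) also carries the kanamycin/neomycin resistance gene, an f1 origin, and lac promoter/operator, lacZα and T7 promoter remnants typical of the pCR2.1 cloning vector. Yeast selection is provided by a natMX6-type marker, in which nourseothricin acetyltransferase is flanked by the Ashbya gossypii TEF promoter and terminator.

The payload consists of two units in divergent orientation. One is the E. coli TetR repressor coding sequence driven by the CMV enhancer and promoter, which supplies the regulator from the same integrated cassette. The other is the enotetSW3 promoter driving mECitrine, which the automated annotation detects as an Aequorea-derived yellow fluorescent protein variant. A short match to a doxycycline-responsive promoter just upstream of it probably reflects tet operator sequence. TetR binds such operators and represses transcription, and tetracycline-class inducers release it, so the downstream gene becomes drug-inducible.

The catalogue lists S. pombe as the species for both inserts, although TetR is bacterial and the fluorescent protein is of jellyfish origin. The record does not say whether mECitrine is meant to serve as an N-terminal tag on the target gene or simply as a reporter of promoter activity.
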