Addgene plasmid #242864: pFS564
Purpose: This plasmid will be used to replace the promoter of a gene with the PenotetSW3 promoter at its endogenous locus
Depositing lab: Nick Rhind. Depositing organization: University of Massachusetts, Worcester. Publication: A Tetracycline-Inducible Promoter Replacement System for Schizosaccharomyces pombe. Bashir S, Sivakumar S, Rhind N. MicroPubl Biol. 2025 Aug 21;2025:10.17912/micropub.biology.001759. doi: 10.17912/micropub.biology.001759. eCollection 2025. PubMed 40918427.
Backbone
  Vector backbone: pCR2.1-nat
  Backbone size w/o insert (bp): 5176
  Vector type: Yeast Expression
  Selectable markers: Nourseothricin (natMX6 - cloNAT)
Growth in bacteria
  Bacterial resistance: Ampicillin, 100 μg/mL
  Growth temperature: 37°C
  Growth strain: DH5alpha
  Copy number: High Copy
Gene/Insert 1
  Gene/Insert name: TetR
  Species: S. pombe (fission yeast)
  Insert size (bp): 621
  Promoter: CMV promoter
  Cloning method: Gibson Cloning
  Sequencing primers: 5′ unknown
Gene/Insert 2
  Gene/Insert name: mECitrine
  Species: S. pombe (fission yeast)
  Insert size (bp): 714
  Promoter: enotetSW3 promoter
  Cloning method: Gibson Cloning
  Sequencing primers: 5′ unknown
Terms and licenses: Academic/Nonprofit Terms; Industry Terms: Not Available to Industry
How to cite: pFS564 was a gift from Nick Rhind (Addgene plasmid # 242864 ; http://n2t.net/addgene:242864 ; RRID:Addgene_242864)
